Addgene plasmid #31411: Ube2d3
Depositing lab: Rachel Klevit. Depositing organization: University of Washington. Publication: E2-BRCA1 RING interactions dictate synthesis of mono- or specific polyubiquitin chain linkages. Christensen DE, Brzovic PS, Klevit RE. Nat Struct Mol Biol. 2007 Oct . 14(10):941-8. 10.1038/nsmb1295 PubMed 17873885.
Backbone
  Vector backbone: pACT2
  Backbone manufacturer: Clonetech
  Backbone size w/o insert (bp): 8100
  Vector type: Yeast Expression
Growth in bacteria
  Bacterial resistance: Ampicillin, 100 μg/mL
  Growth temperature: 37°C
  Growth strain: DH5alpha
  Copy number: Unknown
Gene/Insert
  Gene/Insert name: Ubiquitin Conjugating Enzyme (alt name: UbcH5c)
  Species: H. sapiens (human)
  Insert size (bp): 400
  Entrez Gene: UBE2D3 (a.k.a. E2(17)KB3, UBC4/5, UBCH5C)
  Tag / fusion protein: HA (N terminal on backbone)
  Cloning method: Restriction Enzyme
  Sequencing primers: 5′ GAL4 AD
Terms and licenses: Academic/Nonprofit Terms; Industry Terms: Not Available to Industry
How to cite: Ube2d3 was a gift from Rachel Klevit (Addgene plasmid # 31411 ; http://n2t.net/addgene:31411 ; RRID:Addgene_31411)
