[The description below was written by a language model from this plasmid's Addgene catalogue record.]
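Description:
Ube2d3 is a yeast expression plasmid built on the pACT2 backbone (about 8.1 kb without insert), a commercial vector designed for yeast two-hybrid work. It carries the human ubiquitin-conjugating enzyme UBE2D3, also known as UbcH5c, as an insert of roughly 400 bp introduced by restriction enzyme cloning. The record lists an N-terminal HA epitope tag supplied by the backbone, and the use of a GAL4 activation domain sequencing primer fits the usual pACT2 design, in which the cloned open reading frame is fused downstream of the GAL4 activation domain and HA tag to make a "prey" protein. In bacteria the plasmid is selected with ampicillin. The catalogue fields do not state the yeast promoter, yeast selectable marker or origins of replication, and no feature table is provided, so these details cannot be confirmed from the record itself.

In a two-hybrid assay, an activation-domain fusion of this kind is co-expressed with a DNA-binding-domain "bait" fusion. Interaction between the two proteins reconstitutes a functional transcription factor and switches on reporter genes, while the HA tag allows expression of the fusion to be checked by immunodetection. The associated publication concerns how interactions between E2 enzymes and the BRCA1 RING domain determine whether monoubiquitin or specific polyubiquitin chain linkages are made. This suggests the construct was used to test binding of UbcH5c to a RING E3 ligase partner, probably alongside other E2 enzymes, although the record does not explicitly describe the experimental purpose.
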