>Addgene plasmid #31411 | Ube2d3 | addgene partial sequence | sequence record 37215 | Gal4-AD 5'-AATACCACTACAATGGAT-3'
GAGATCTCTATGGCTTACCCATACGATGTTCCAGATTACGCTAGCTTGGGTGGTCATATGGCCATGGAGG
CCGGATCTACAAGTTTGTACAAAAAAGCAGGCTCCGCGGCCGCCCCCTTCACC
[441 nt withheld, positions 124-564]
TGAAAGGGTGGGCGCGCCGACCCAGCTTTCTTGTACAAAGTGGTCTCGAGAGATCTATGAATCGTAGATA
CTGAAAAACCCCGCAAGTTCACTTCAACTGTGCATCGTGCACCATCTCAATTTCTTTCATTTATACATCG
TTTTGCCTTCTTTTATGTAACTATACTCCTCTAAGTTTCAATCTTGGCCATGTAACCTCTGATCTATAGA
ATTTTTTAAATGACTAGAATTAATGCCCATCTTTTTTTTGGACCTAAATTCTTCATGAAAATATATTACG
AGGGCTTATTC
